Addgene plasmid #100447: pCMV_mEm_4GS_LF82_499
Purpose: Mammalian expression of E. coli LF82_499 CDS fused to mEmerald
Depositing lab: Alan Huett. Depositing organization: University of Nottingham. Publication: A multi-phenotypic imaging screen to identify bacterial effectors by exogenous expression in a HeLa cell line. Collins A, Huett A. Sci Data. 2018 May 15;5:180081. doi: 10.1038/sdata.2018.81. PubMed 29762554.
Backbone
  Vector backbone: pCMV
  Backbone size w/o insert (bp): 4502
  Vector type: Mammalian Expression
Growth in bacteria
  Bacterial resistance: Ampicillin, 100 μg/mL
  Growth temperature: 37°C
  Growth strain: XL1 Blue
  Copy number: High Copy
Gene/Insert
  Gene/Insert name: LF82_499
  Insert size (bp): 480
  Promoter: CMV
  Tag / fusion protein: mEmerald (N terminal on backbone)
  Cloning method: Ligation Independent Cloning
  Sequencing primers: 5′ ACTTCTGCTCTAAAAGCTGCGG; 3′ CACTGCATTCTAGTTGTGGTTTGTC
Terms and licenses: Academic/Nonprofit Terms; Industry Terms: Not Available to Industry
How to cite: pCMV_mEm_4GS_LF82_499 was a gift from Alan Huett (Addgene plasmid # 100447 ; http://n2t.net/addgene:100447 ; RRID:Addgene_100447)
