[The description below was written by a language model from this plasmid's Addgene catalogue record and pLannotate feature annotations shown in this document.]
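Description:
pCMV_mEm_4GS_LF82_499 is a mammalian expression plasmid built on a pCMV backbone (about 4.5 kb without insert; roughly 5 kb in the sequenced record) that produces an Escherichia coli LF82 open reading frame as a fluorescent fusion protein. It is maintained in E. coli through a high-copy ColE1/pUC-type origin and selected with ampicillin via the β-lactamase gene and its native promoter. The annotation also picks up remnants of the pUC/pBR322 lineage (fragments of lacZα, lacI, rop and bom, plus a lac promoter/operator and a CAP site), which are backbone leftovers with no evident role in the expression cassette. No mammalian selection marker is annotated, which suits transient transfection.

The expression unit consists of the human cytomegalovirus immediate-early enhancer and promoter, followed by a modified SV40 intron that supplies splice donor and acceptor sites to aid transcript processing. Next comes the mEmerald coding sequence, a monomeric, rapidly maturing green fluorescent protein derived from Aequorea victoria GFP. The 480 bp LF82_499 coding sequence was inserted by ligation-independent cloning downstream of mEmerald, so the fluorescent tag sits at the N terminus. The "4GS" in the name suggests a glycine-serine linker between the two, though the record does not describe it. The insert itself is not annotated in the feature table, but it corresponds to the unannotated gap between mEmerald and the SV40 polyadenylation signal that terminates the transcript.

According to the record, the construct serves to express this bacterial protein in mammalian cells. The associated publication describes an imaging screen in HeLa cells that seeks bacterial effectors through exogenous expression, where the mEmerald tag allows localisation and cellular phenotypes to be visualised. The function of LF82_499 is not stated.
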