Features (pLannotate 1.2.2; 16 found; start..end, strand, type, name):
     59..79      -  misc_feature   MCS (fragment): pUC18/19 multiple cloning site
     78..381     +  enhancer       CMV enhancer: human cytomegalovirus immediate early enhancer
    382..585     +  promoter       CMV promoter: human cytomegalovirus (CMV) immediate early promoter
    723..819     +  intron         SV40 intron: modified SV40 intron with splice donor and acceptor sites
    880..1596    +  CDS            mEmerald: mEmerald is a basic (constitutively fluorescent) green fluorescent protein published in 1998, derived from Aequorea victoria. It is reported to be a very rapidly-maturing monomer with moderate acid sensitivity.
   2172..2306    -  polyA_signal   SV40 poly(A) signal: SV40 polyadenylation signal
   2441..2457    -  protein_bind   lac operator: The lac repressor binds to the lac operator to inhibit transcription in E. coli. This inhibition can be relieved by adding lactose or isopropyl-β-D-thiogalactopyranoside (IPTG). lac repressor encoded by lacI
   2465..2495    -  promoter       lac promoter: promoter for the E. coli lac operon
   2510..2531    -  protein_bind   CAP binding site: CAP binding activates transcription in the presence of cAMP. E. coli catabolite activator protein
   2544..2636    -  CDS            lacI (fragment): lac repressor; lacI; The lac repressor binds to the lac operator to inhibit transcription in E. coli. This inhibition can be relieved by adding lactose or isopropyl-β-D-thiogalactopyranoside (IPTG).
   2819..3407    -  rep_origin     ori: high-copy-number ColE1/pMB1/pBR322/pUC origin of replication
   3578..4438    -  CDS            AmpR: β-lactamase; bla; confers resistance to ampicillin, carbenicillin, and related antibiotics
   4439..4543    -  promoter       AmpR promoter: bla
   4638..4673    +  CDS            rop (fragment): Rop protein, which maintains plasmids at low copy number; rop
   4775..4874    +  misc_feature   bom (fragment): basis of mobility region from pBR322
   4880..53      -  CDS            lacZα (fragment) (across the origin): LacZα fragment of β-galactosidase; lacZ fragment
>Addgene plasmid #100447 | pCMV_mEm_4GS_LF82_499 | addgene full sequence | sequence record 210230 | Addgene NGS Result
TGGGTAACGCCAGGGTTTTCCCAGTCACGACGTTGTAAAACGACGGCCAGTGAGTTCGAGCTTGCATGCC
TGCAGGTCGTTACATAACTTACGGTAAATGGCCCGCCTGGCTGACCGCCCAACGACCCCCGCCCATTGAC
GTCAATAATGACGTATGTTCCCATAGTAACGCCAATAGGGACTTTCCATTGACGTCAATGGGTGGAGTAT
TTACGGTAAACTGCCCACTTGGCAGTACATCAAGTGTATCATATGCCAAGTACGCCCCCTATTGACGTCA
ATGACGGTAAATGGCCCGCCTGGCATTATGCCCAGTACATGACCTTATGGGACTTTCCTACTTGGCAGTA
CATCTACGTATTAGTCATCGCTATTACCATGGTGATGCGGTTTTGGCAGTACATCAATGGGCGTGGATAG
CGGTTTGACTCACGGGGATTTCCAAGTCTCCACCCCATTGACGTCAATGGGAGTTTGTTTTGGCACCAAA
ATCAACGGGACTTTCCAAAATGTCGTAACAACTCCGCCCCATTGACGCAAATGGGCGGTAGGCGTGTACG
GTGGGAGGTCTATATAAGCAGAGCTCGTTTAGTGAACCGTCAGATCGCCTGGAGACGCCATCCACGCTGT
TTTGACCTCCATAGAAGACACCGGGACCGATCCAGCCTCCGGACTCTAGAGGATCCGGTACTAGAGGAAC
TGAAAAACCAGAAAGTTAACTGGTAAGTTTAGTCTTTTTGTCTTTTATTTCAGGTCCCGGATCCGGTGGT
GGTGCAAATCAAAGAACTGCTCCTCAGTGGATGTTGCCTTTACTTCTAGGCCTGTACGGAAGTGTTACTT
CTGCTCTAAAAGCTGCGGAATTGTACCCGCGGGCCCACCATGGTGAGCAAGGGCGAGGAGCTGTTCACCG
GGGTGGTGCCCATCCTGGTCGAGCTGGACGGCGACGTAAACGGCCACAAGTTCAGCGTGTCCGGCGAGGG
CGAGGGCGATGCCACCTACGGCAAGCTGACCCTGAAGTTCATCTGCACCACCGGCAAGCTGCCCGTGCCC
TGGCCCACCCTCGTGACCACCTTGACCTACGGCGTGCAGTGCTTCGCCCGCTACCCCGACCACATGAAGC
AGCACGACTTCTTCAAGTCCGCCATGCCCGAAGGCTACGTCCAGGAGCGCACCATCTTCTTCAAGGACGA
CGGCAACTACAAGACCCGCGCCGAGGTGAAGTTCGAGGGCGACACCCTGGTGAACCGCATCGAGCTGAAG
GGCATCGACTTCAAGGAGGACGGCAACATCCTGGGGCACAAGCTGGAGTACAACTACAACAGCCACAAGG
TCTATATCACCGCCGACAAGCAGAAGAACGGCATCAAGGTGAACTTCAAGACCCGCCACAACATCGAGGA
CGGCAGCGTGCAGCTCGCCGACCACTACCAGCAGAACACCCCCATCGGCGACGGCCCCGTGCTGCTGCCC
GACAACCACTACCTGAGCACCCAGTCCAAGCTGAGCAAAGACCCCAACGAGAAGCGCGATCACATGGTCC
TGCTGGAGTTCGTGACCGCCGCCGGGATCACTCTCGGCATGGACGAGCTGTACAAGCGAATTGGTGGAGG
GGGCGGTTCCGGTGGCGGAGGTTCCCGAATTCGTCGACGGAGATCTGATATGTCAAATATCATATACTTA
TCAATTAAAGGGAAAATACAAGGTTTGATCTCTGAGGGTTGTGGTTCGTATGCATCTATTGGTAATAAAT
ATCAAATAAATCATGTGGATGAAATTTTTGTTTTACAGTTCGACCATTCTTTAAGTCGAGAGTATAATGT
AGTGCATCACCCCATAAAATTTTACAAGCCAATAGATAAATCCTCCCCTTTATTAAATGCCGCTCTTTCT
GAAAATGAAGAGTTATCAGCTGTATTTAATTTTTATAGAGTTAATTCTGGCGGTTGTATTGAAAGGTTTT
ACACAATTGAATTGCAAGGGGCATATTTATCGAATATTCTGACTTGTTATCCACACTCAATTACACATGC
GGGTAATCAACCGGAAGAGGTCATTGTTCTTAATTATAAAAATATAACATGGAAGCACCATATCGCGAGT
ACGGAATCATATAGCTGTTGGGAAGAAAGGATTTTTTGAATCGGTACCCTCGAGAAGCTTGCGGCCGCGG
GGATCCAGACATGATAAGATACATTGATGAGTTTGGACAAACCACAACTAGAATGCAGTGAAAAAAATGC
TTTATTTGTGAAATTTGTGATGCTATTGCTTTATTTGTAACCATTATAAGCTGCAATAAACAAGTTAACA
ACAACAATTGCATTCATTTTATGTTTCAGGTTCAGGGGGAGGTGTGGGAGGTTTTTTCGGATCCTCTAGA
GTCGATCTGCAGGCATGCTAGCTTGGCGTAATCATGGTCATAGCTGTTTCCTGTGTGAAATTGTTATCCG
CTCACAATTCCACACAACATACGAGCCGGAAGCATAAAGTGTAAAGCCTGGGGTGCCTAATGAGTGAGCT
AACTCACATTAATTGCGTTGCGCTCACTGCCCGCTTTCCAGTCGGGAAACCTGTCGTGCCAGCTGCATTA
ATGAATCGGCCAACGCGCGGGGAGAGGCGGTTTGCGTATTGGGCGCTCTTCCGCTTCCTCGCTCACTGAC
TCGCTGCGCTCGGTCGTTCGGCTGCGGCGAGCGGTATCAGCTCACTCAAAGGCGGTAATACGGTTATCCA
CAGAATCAGGGGATAACGCAGGAAAGAACATGTGAGCAAAAGGCCAGCAAAAGGCCAGGAACCGTAAAAA
GGCCGCGTTGCTGGCGTTTTTCCATAGGCTCCGCCCCCCTGACGAGCATCACAAAAATCGACGCTCAAGT
CAGAGGTGGCGAAACCCGACAGGACTATAAAGATACCAGGCGTTTCCCCCTGGAAGCTCCCTCGTGCGCT
CTCCTGTTCCGACCCTGCCGCTTACCGGATACCTGTCCGCCTTTCTCCCTTCGGGAAGCGTGGCGCTTTC
TCATAGCTCACGCTGTAGGTATCTCAGTTCGGTGTAGGTCGTTCGCTCCAAGCTGGGCTGTGTGCACGAA
CCCCCCGTTCAGCCCGACCGCTGCGCCTTATCCGGTAACTATCGTCTTGAGTCCAACCCGGTAAGACACG
ACTTATCGCCACTGGCAGCAGCCACTGGTAACAGGATTAGCAGAGCGAGGTATGTAGGCGGTGCTACAGA
GTTCTTGAAGTGGTGGCCTAACTACGGCTACACTAGAAGAACAGTATTTGGTATCTGCGCTCTGCTGAAG
CCAGTTACCTTCGGAAAAAGAGTTGGTAGCTCTTGATCCGGCAAACAAACCACCGCTGGTAGCGGTGGTT
TTTTTGTTTGCAAGCAGCAGATTACGCGCAGAAAAAAAGGATCTCAAGAAGATCCTTTGATCTTTTCTAC
GGGGTCTGACGCTCAGTGGAACGAAAACTCACGTTAAGGGATTTTGGTCATGAGATTATCAAAAAGGATC
TTCACCTAGATCCTTTTAAATTAAAAATGAAGTTTTAAATCAATCTAAAGTATATATGAGTAAACTTGGT
CTGACAGTTACCAATGCTTAATCAGTGAGGCACCTATCTCAGCGATCTGTCTATTTCGTTCATCCATAGT
TGCCTGACTCCCCGTCGTGTAGATAACTACGATACGGGAGGGCTTACCATCTGGCCCCAGTGCTGCAATG
ATACCGCGAGACCCACGCTCACCGGCTCCAGATTTATCAGCAATAAACCAGCCAGCCGGAAGGGCCGAGC
GCAGAAGTGGTCCTGCAACTTTATCCGCCTCCATCCAGTCTATTAATTGTTGCCGGGAAGCTAGAGTAAG
TAGTTCGCCAGTTAATAGTTTGCGCAACGTTGTTGCCATTGCTACAGGCATCGTGGTGTCACGCTCGTCG
TTTGGTATGGCTTCATTCAGCTCCGGTTCCCAACGATCAAGGCGAGTTACATGATCCCCCATGTTGTGCA
AAAAAGCGGTTAGCTCCTTCGGTCCTCCGATCGTTGTCAGAAGTAAGTTGGCCGCAGTGTTATCACTCAT
GGTTATGGCAGCACTGCATAATTCTCTTACTGTCATGCCATCCGTAAGATGCTTTTCTGTGACTGGTGAG
TACTCAACCAAGTCATTCTGAGAATAGTGTATGCGGCGACCGAGTTGCTCTTGCCCGGCGTCAATACGGG
ATAATACCGCGCCACATAGCAGAACTTTAAAAGTGCTCATCATTGGAAAACGTTCTTCGGGGCGAAAACT
CTCAAGGATCTTACCGCTGTTGAGATCCAGTTCGATGTAACCCACTCGTGCACCCAACTGATCTTCAGCA
TCTTTTACTTTCACCAGCGTTTCTGGGTGAGCAAAAACAGGAAGGCAAAATGCCGCAAAAAAGGGAATAA
GGGCGACACGGAAATGTTGAATACTCATACTCTTCCTTTTTCAATATTATTGAAGCATTTATCAGGGTTA
TTGTCTCATGAGCGGATACATATTTGAATGTATTTAGAAAAATAAACAAATAGGGGTTCCGCGCACATTT
CCCCGAAAAGTGCCACCTGACGTCTAAGAAACCATTATTATCATGACATTAACCTATAAAAATAGGCGTA
TCACGAGGCCCTTTCGTCTCGCGCGTTTCGGTGATGACGGTGAAAACCTCTGACACATGCAGCTCCCGGA
GACGGTCACAGCTTGTCTGTAAGCGGATGCCGGGAGCAGACAAGCCCGTCAGGGCGCGTCAGCGGGTGTT
GGCGGGTGTCGGGGCTGGCTTAACTATGCGGCATCAGAGCAGATTGTACTGAGAGTGCACCATATGCGGT
GTGAAATACCGCACAGATGCGTAAGGAGAAAATACCGCATCAGGCGCCATTCGCCATTCAGGCTGCGCAA
CTGTTGGGAAGGGCGATCGGTGCGGGCCTCTTCGCTATTACGCCAGCTGGCGAAAGGGGGATGTGCTGCA
AGGCGATTAAGT
