>Addgene plasmid #100447 | pCMV_mEm_4GS_LF82_499 | depositor partial sequence | sequence record 183757 | Sequence across LF82 gene insert region
GCATGGNCGANCTGTACAAGCGAATTGGTGGAGGGGGCGGTTCCGGTGGCGGAGGTTCCCGAATTCGTCG
ACGGAGATCTGATATGTCAAATATCATATACTTATCAATTAAAGGGAAAATACAAGGTTTGATCTCTGAG
GGTTGTGGTTCGTATGCATCTATTGGTAATAAATATCAAATAAATCATGTGGATGAAATTTTTGTTTTAC
AGTTCGACCATTCTTTAAGTCGAGAGTATAATGTAGTGCATCACCCCATAAAATTTTACAAGCCAATAGA
TAAATCCTCCCCTTTATTAAATGCCGCTCTTTCTGAAAATGAAGAGTTATCAGCTGTATTTAATTTTTAT
AGAGTTAATTCTGGCGGTTGTATTGAAAGGTTTTACACAATTGAATTGCAAGGGGCATATTTATCGAATA
TTCTGACTTGTTATCCACACTCAATTACACATGCGGGTAATCAACCGGAAGAGGTCATTGTTCTTAATTA
TAAAAATATAACATGGAAGCACCATATCGCGAGTACGGAATCATATAGCTGTTGGGAAGAAAGGATTTTT
TGAATCGGTACCCTCGAGAAGCTTGCGGCCGCGGGGATCCAGACATGATAAGATACATTGATGAGTTTGG
ACAAACCACAACTAGAATGCAGTGAAAAAAATGCTTTATTTGTGAAATTTGTGATGCTATTGCTTTATTT
GTAACCATTATAAGCTGCAATAAACAAGTTAACAACAACAATTGCATTCATTTTATGTTTCAGGNTCANG
GGGAGGTGTGGGAGGTTTTTTCGGATCCTCTAGAGTCGATCTGCAGGCATGCTAGCT
